>Addgene plasmid #55220 | pFastBac His6 MBP Asn10 TEV cloning vector with BioBrick PolyPromoter LIC Subcloning (438-C) | depositor full sequence | sequence record 85605 | Full Sequence
GACCAGCCGCGTAACCTGGCAAAATCGGTTACGGTTGAGTAATAAATGGATGCCCTGCGTAAGCGGGTGT
GGGCGGACAATAAAGTCTTAAACTGAACAAAATAGATCTAAACTATGACAATAAAGTCTTAAACTAGACA
GAATAGTTGTAAACTGAAATCAGTCCAGTTATGCTGTGAAAAAGCATACTGGACTTTTGTTATGGCTAAA
GCAAACTCTTCATTTTCTGAAGTGCAAATTGCCCGTCGTATTAAAGAGGGGCGTGGCCAAGGGCATGGTA
AAGACTATATTCGCGGCGTTGTGACAATTTACCGAACAACTCCGCGGCCGGGAAGCCGATCTCGGCTTGA
ACGAATTGTTAGGTGGCGGTACTTGGGTCGATATCAAAGTGCATCACTTCTTCCCGTATGCCCAACTTTG
TATAGAGAGCCACTGCGGGATCGTCACCGTAATCTGCTTGCACGTAGATCACATAAGCACCAAGCGCGTT
GGCCTCATGCTTGAGGAGATTGATGAGCGCGGTGGCAATGCCCTGCCTCCGGTGCTCGCCGGAGACTGCG
AGATCATAGATATAGATCTCACTACGCGGCTGCTCAAACTTGGGCAGAACGTAAGCCGCGAGAGCGCCAA
CAACCGCTTCTTGGTCGAAGGCAGCAAGCGCGATGAATGTCTTACTACGGAGCAAGTTCCCGAGGTAATC
GGAGTCCGGCTGATGTTGGGAGTAGGTGGCTACGTCTCCGAACTCACGACCGAAAAGATCAAGAGCAGCC
CGCATGGATTTGACTTGGTCAGGGCCGAGCCTACATGTGCGAATGATGCCCATACTTGAGCCACCTAACT
TTGTTTTAGGGCGACTGCCCTGCTGCGTAACATCGTTGCTGCTCCATAACATCAAACATCGACCCACGGC
GTAACGCGCTTGCTGCTTGGATGCCCGAGGCATAGACTGTACAAAAAAACAGTCATAACAAGCCATGAAA
ACCGCCACTGCGCCGTTACCACCGCTGCGTTCGGTCAAGGTTCTGGACCAGTTGCGTGAGCGCATACGCT
ACTTGCATTACAGTTTACGAACCGAACAGGCTTATGTCAACTGGGTTCGTGCCTTCATCCGTTTCCACGG
TGTGCGTCACCCGGCAACCTTGGGCAGCAGCGAAGTCGAGGCATTTCTGTCCTGGCTGGCGAACGAGCGC
AAGGTTTCGGTCTCCACGCATCGTCAGGCATTGGCGGCCTTGCTGTTCTTCTACGGCAAGGTGCTGTGCA
CGGATCTGCCCTGGCTTCAGGAGATCGGAAGACCTCGGCCGTCGCGGCGCTTGCCGGTGGTGCTGACCCC
GGATGAAGTGGTTCGCATCCTCGGTTTTCTGGAAGGCGAGCATCGTTTGTTCGCCCAGGACTCTAGCTAT
AGTTCTAGTGGTTGGCTACGTATACTCCGGACTATTAATAGATCATGGAGATAATTAGCGGCCGCGTTTA
AACATCCACCATTTGATGGAGATAATTAAAATGATAACCATCTCGCAAATAAATAAGTATTTTACTGTTT
TCGTAACAGTTTTGTAATAAAAAAACCTATAACTATTCCGGATTATTCATACCGTCCCACCATCGGGCGC
GGATCCCGGACCGATGGGTTCTTCTCACCATCACCATCACCATGGTTCTTCTATGAAAATCGAAGAAGGT
AAACTGGTAATCTGGATTAACGGCGATAAAGGCTATAACGGTCTCGCTGAAGTCGGTAAGAAATTCGAGA
AAGATACCGGAATTAAAGTCACCGTTGAGCATCCGGATAAACTGGAAGAGAAATTCCCACAGGTTGCGGC
AACTGGCGATGGCCCTGACATTATCTTCTGGGCACACGACCGCTTTGGTGGCTACGCTCAATCTGGCCTG
TTGGCTGAAATCACCCCGGACAAAGCGTTCCAGGACAAGCTGTATCCGTTTACCTGGGATGCCGTACGTT
ACAACGGCAAGCTGATTGCTTACCCGATCGCTGTTGAAGCGTTATCGCTGATTTATAACAAAGATCTGCT
GCCGAACCCGCCAAAAACCTGGGAAGAGATCCCGGCGCTGGATAAAGAACTGAAAGCGAAAGGTAAGAGC
GCGCTGATGTTCAACCTGCAAGAACCGTACTTCACCTGGCCGCTGATTGCTGCTGACGGGGGTTATGCGT
TCAAGTATGAAAACGGCAAGTACGACATTAAAGACGTGGGCGTGGATAACGCTGGCGCGAAAGCGGGTCT
GACCTTCCTGGTTGACCTGATTAAAAACAAACACATGAATGCAGACACCGATTACTCCATCGCAGAAGCT
GCCTTTAATAAAGGCGAAACAGCGATGACCATCAACGGCCCGTGGGCATGGTCCAACATCGACACCAGCA
AAGTGAATTATGGTGTAACGGTACTGCCGACCTTCAAGGGTCAACCATCCAAACCGTTCGTTGGCGTGCT
GAGCGCAGGTATTAACGCCGCCAGTCCGAACAAAGAGCTGGCAAAAGAGTTCCTCGAAAACTATCTGCTG
ACTGATGAAGGTCTGGAAGCGGTTAATAAAGACAAACCGCTGGGTGCCGTAGCGCTGAAGTCTTACGAGG
AAGAGTTGGCGAAAGATCCACGTATTGCCGCCACTATGGAAAACGCCCAGAAAGGTGAAATCATGCCGAA
CATCCCGCAGATGTCCGCTTTCTGGTATGCCGTGCGTACTGCGGTGATCAACGCCGCCAGCGGTCGTCAG
ACTGTCGATGAAGCCCTGAAAGACGCGCAGACTAATTCGAGCTCGAACAACAACAACAATAACAATAACA
ACAACCTCGGGATCGAGGAAAACCTGTACTTCCAATCCAATATTGGAAGTGGATAACGGATCCGAATTCG
AGCGCCGTCGACAAGCTTGCGGCCTCATGATCTCCTAGGGGCCGCACTCGAGGCATGCGGTACCAAGCTT
GTCGAGAAGTACTAGAGGATCATAATCAGCCATACCACATTTGTAGAGGTTTTACTTGCTTTAAAAAACC
TCCCACACCTCCCCCTGAACCTGAAACATAAAATGAATGCAATTGTTGTTGTTAACTTGTTTATTGCAGC
TTATAATGGTTACAAATAAAGCAATAGCATCACAAATTTCACAAATAAAGCATTTTTTTCACTGCATTCT
AGTTGTGGTTTGTCCAAACTCATCAATGTATCTTATCATGTCTGGATCTGATCACTGCTTGAGCCTAGAA
ACATCCACCATTTAAATGGAGTTAGGTTTAAACGCCTGCAGGGGAGATCCGAACCAGATAAGTGAAATCT
AGTTCCAAACTATTTTGTCATTTTTAATTTTCGTATTAGCTTACGACGCTACACCCAGTTCCCATCTATT
TTGTCACTCTTCCCTAAATAATCCTTAAAAACTCCATTTCCACCCCTCCCAGTTCCCAACTATTTTGTCC
GCCCACAGCGGGGCATTTTTCTTCCTGTTATGTTTTTAATCAAACATCCTGCCAACTCCATGTGACAAAC
CGTCATCTTCGGCTACTTTTTCTCTGTCACAGAATGAAAATTTTTCTGTCATCTCTTCGTTATTAATGTT
TGTAATTGACTGAATATCAACGCTTATTTGCAGCCTGAATGGCGAATGGG
[124 nt withheld, positions 3621-3744]
C
[91 nt withheld, positions 3746-3836]
A
[49 nt withheld, positions 3838-3886]
CCTTTGACGTTGGAGTCCACGTTCTTT
[37 nt withheld, positions 3914-3950]
ACCCTATCTCGGTCTATTCTTTTGATTTATAAGGGATTTTGCCGATTTCGGCCTATTGGTTAAAAAATGA
GCTGATTTAACAAAAATTTAACGCGAATTTTAACAAACTATTAACGTTTACAATTTCAGGTGGCACTTTT
CGGGGAAATGTGCGCGGAACCCCTATTTGTTTATTTTTCTAAATACATTCAAATATGTATCCGCTCATGA
GACAATAACCCTGATAAATGCTTCAATACTATTGAAAAAGGAAGAGTATGAGTATTCAACATTTCCGTGT
CGCCCTTATTCCCTTTTTTGCGGCATTTTGCCTTCCTGTTTTTGCTCACCCAGAAACGCTGGTGAAAGTA
AAAGATGCTGAAGATCAGTTGGGTGCACGAGTGGGTTACATCGAACTGGATCTCAACAGCGGTAAGATCC
TTGAGAGTTTTCGCCCCGAAGAACGTTTTCCAATGATGAGCACTTTTAAAGTTCTGCTATGTGGCGCGGT
ATTATCCCGTATTGACGCCGGGCAAGAGCAACTCGGTCGCCGCATACACTATTCTCAGAATGACTTGGTT
GAGTACTCACCAGTCACAGAAAAGCATCTTACGGATGGCATGACAGTAAGAGAATTATGCAGTGCTGCCA
TAACCATGAGTGATAACACTGCGGCCAACTTACTTCTGACAACGATCGGAGGACCGAAGGAGCTAACCGC
TTTTTTGCACAACATGGGGGATCATGTAACTCGCCTTGATCGTTGGGAACCGGAGCTGAATGAAGCCATA
CCAAACGACGAGCGTGACACCACGATGCCTGTAGCAATGGCAACAACGTTGCGCAAACTATTAACTGGCG
AACTACTTACTCTAGCTTCCCGGCAACAATTAATAGACTGGATGGAGGCGGATAAAGTTGCAGGACCACT
TCTGCGCTCGGCCCTTCCGGCTGGCTGGTTTATTGCTGATAAATCTGGAGCCGGTGAGCGTGGGTCTCGC
GGTATCATTGCAGCACTGGGGCCAGATGGTAAGCCCTCCCGTATCGTAGTTATCTACACGACGGGGAGTC
AGGCAACTATGGATGAACGAAATAGACAGATCGCTGAGATAGGTGCCTCACTGATTAAGCATTGGTAACT
GTCAGACCAAGTTTACTCATATATACTTTAGATTGATTTAAAACTTCATTTTTAATTTAAAAGGATCTAG
GTGAAGATCCTTTTTGATAATCTCATGACCAAAATCCCTTAACGTGAGTTTTCGTTCCACTGAGCGTCAG
ACCCCGTAGAAAAGATCAAAGGATCTTCTTGAGATCCTTTTTTTCTGCGCGTAATCTGCTGCTTGCAAAC
AAAAAAACCACCGCTACCAGCGGTGGTTTGTTTGCCGGATCAAGAGCTACCAACTCTTTTTCCGAAGGTA
ACTGGCTTCAGCAGAGCGCAGATACCAAATACTGTCCTTCTAGTGTAGCCGTAGTTAGGCCACCACTTCA
AGAACTCTGTAGCACCGCCTACATACCTCGCTCTGCTAATCCTGTTACCAGTGGCTGCTGCCAGTGGCGA
TAAGTCGTGTCTTACCGGGTTGGACTCAAGACGATAGTTACCGGATAAGGCGCAGCGGTCGGGCTGAACG
GGGGGTTCGTGCACACAGCCCAGCTTGGAGCGAACGACCTACACCGAACTGAGATACCTACAGCGTGAGC
TATGAGAAAGCGCCACGCTTCCCGAAGGGAGAAAGGCGGACAGGTATCCGGTAAGCGGCAGGGTCGGAAC
AGGAGAGCGCACGAGGGAGCTTCCAGGGGGAAACGCCTGGTATCTTTATAGTCCTGTCGGGTTTCGCCAC
CTCTGACTTGAGCGTCGATTTTTGTGATGCTCGTCAGGGGGGCGGAGCCTATGGAAAAACGCCAGCAACG
CGGCCTTTTTACGGTTCCTGGCCTTTTGCTGGCCTTTTGCTCACATGTTCTTTCCTGCGTTATCCCCTGA
TTCTGTGGATAACCGTATTACCGCCTTTGAGTGAGCTGATACCGCTCGCCGCAGCCGAACGACCGAGCGC
AGCGAGTCAGTGAGCGAGGAAGCGGAAGAGGCGCGCCATGCGGTATTTTCTCCTTACGCATCTGTGCGGT
ATTTCACACCGCATATATGGTGCACTCTCAGTACAATCTGCTCTGATGCCGCATAGTTAAGCCAGTATAC
ACTCCGCTATCGCTACGTGACTGGGTCATGGCTGCGCCCCGACACCCGCCAACACCCGCTGACGCGCCCT
GACGGGCTTGTCTGCTCCCGGCATCCGCTTACAGACAAGCTGTGACCGTCTCCGGGAGCTGCATGTGTCA
GAGGTTTTCACCGTCATCACCGAAACGCGCGAGGCAGCTGCGGTAAAGCTCATCAGCGTGGTCGTGAAGC
GATTCACAGATGTCTGCCTGTTCATCCGCGTCCAGCTCGTTGAGTTTCTCCAGAAGCGTTAATGTCTGGC
TTCTGATAAAGCGGGCCATGTTAAGGGCGGTTTTTTCCTGTTTGGTCACTGATGCCTCCGTGTAAGGGGG
ATTTCTGTTCATGGGGGTAATGATACCGATGAAACGAGAGAGGATGCTCACGATACGGGTTACTGATGAT
GAACATGCCCGGTTACTGGAACGTTGTGAGGGTAAACAACTGGCGGTATGGATGCGGCGGGACCAG
Features (pLannotate 1.2.2; 19 found; start..end, strand, type, name):
     68..292     -  mobile_element Tn7R: mini-Tn7 element (right end of the Tn7 transposon) Tn7
    359..892     -  CDS            GmR: gentamycin acetyltransferase; aacC1; confers resistance to gentamycin
   1062..1090    -  promoter       Pc promoter: intI1 (promoter lies within the coding sequence); class 1 integron promoter
   1068..1415    -  CDS            YPR2_ECOLX (fragment): Protein predicted: Swiss-Prot protein existence level 4. From Escherichia coli.
   1486..1572    +  promoter       polyhedrin promoter (fragment): polh from Autographa californica; promoter for the baculovirus polyhedrin gene
   1636..1653    +  CDS            6xHis: 6xHis affinity tag
   1663..2763    +  CDS            MBP: maltose binding protein from E. coli; malE (mutated); This version of the gene does not encode a signal sequence, so MBP will remain in the cytosol.
   2818..2834    +  CDS            TEV site (fragment): tobacco etch virus (TEV) protease recognition and cleavage site
   2958..3041    +  CDS            large T antigen (fragment): large T antigen from SV40 (simian virus 40)
   3064..3198    +  polyA_signal   SV40 poly(A) signal: SV40 polyadenylation signal
   3272..3437    -  mobile_element Tn7L: mini-Tn7 element (left end of the Tn7 transposon) Tn7
   3600..3616    +  CDS            lacZα (fragment): LacZα fragment of β-galactosidase; lacZ fragment
   3621..4049    +  rep_origin     f1 ori (sequence partly withheld): f1 bacteriophage origin of replication; arrow indicates direction of (+) strand synthesis
   4103..4207    +  promoter       AmpR promoter: bla
   4208..5068    +  CDS            AmpR: β-lactamase; bla; confers resistance to ampicillin, carbenicillin, and related antibiotics
   5239..5827    +  rep_origin     ori: high-copy-number ColE1/pMB1/pBR322/pUC origin of replication
   6018..6156    -  misc_feature   bom: basis of mobility region from pBR322
   6258..6449    -  CDS            rop: Rop protein, which maintains plasmids at low copy number; rop
   6490..6600    +  CDS            mbeC (fragment): MBEC_ECOLX - Experimental evidence at protein level: Swiss-Prot protein existence level 1. Required for efficient mobilization of ColE1 plasmid and is thus essential to promote the specific transfer of the plasmid during conjugation. Probably functions by inducing DNA bending, helping the MbeA relaxase to melt the DNA around the nic site and cleave the phosphodiester bond. Binds specifically double-stranded DNA (dsDNA) containing the ColE1 oriT but does not recognize the inverted repeat (IR). From Escherichia coli.
