[The description below was written by a language model from this plasmid's Addgene catalogue record and pLannotate feature annotations shown in this document.]
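Description:
pFastBac His6 MBP Asn10 TEV cloning vector (438-C) is an empty pFastBac-based donor plasmid from the MacroBac series, built for baculovirus-mediated protein expression in insect cells. The 6.6 kb plasmid is propagated in E. coli on a ColE1/pMB1-type origin and selected with ampicillin through the bla gene. The record lists it as high copy, although the annotation also detects a rop gene and the pBR322 bom region. An f1 origin is present as well.

The expression cassette lies between the Tn7R and Tn7L ends of a mini-Tn7 element, together with a gentamicin acetyltransferase gene driven by the class 1 integron Pc promoter. As is standard for pFastBac-type donors, this arrangement lets the whole segment be transposed into a baculovirus bacmid carried in E. coli, with gentamicin resistance marking the transposed segment.

Within the mini-Tn7, the baculovirus polyhedrin promoter drives an N-terminal fusion module consisting of a 6xHis tag, a signal-sequence-free (cytosolic) maltose binding protein, an Asn10 linker and a TEV protease cleavage site, followed by the SV40 polyadenylation signal. A target open reading frame is inserted after the TEV site by ligation independent cloning using the LICv1 primer extensions. The product is therefore a His6-MBP fusion that can be affinity purified and then released from the tags by TEV cleavage. According to the depositor, MBP can improve expression and solubility.

The "BioBrick PolyPromoter LIC Subcloning" design allows individual cassettes, each with its own promoter, to be combined serially into one plasmid for co-expressing multiprotein complexes. Using LIC instead of ligase for this subcloning was intended to eliminate the empty-vector religation background that hampered assemblies approaching or exceeding 20 kb.
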