Addgene plasmid #55220: pFastBac His6 MBP Asn10 TEV cloning vector with BioBrick PolyPromoter LIC Subcloning (438-C)
Purpose: (Empty Backbone)
Depositing lab: Scott Gradia. Depositing organization: University of California, Berkeley. Publication: MacroBac: New Technologies for Robust and Efficient Large-Scale Production of Recombinant Multiprotein Complexes. Gradia SD, Ishida JP, Tsai MS, Jeans C, Tainer JA, Fuss JO. Methods Enzymol. 2017;592:1-26. doi: 10.1016/bs.mie.2017.03.008. Epub 2017 May 15. PubMed 28668116.
Backbone
  Vector backbone: pFastBac
  Vector type: Insect Expression
  Tag / fusion protein: His6 (N terminal on backbone); MBP, Asn10 (N terminal on backbone)
Growth in bacteria
  Bacterial resistance: Ampicillin, 100 μg/mL
  Growth temperature: 37°C
  Growth strain: XL1 Blue
  Copy number: High Copy
Gene/Insert
  Cloning method: Ligation Independent Cloning
  Sequencing primers: 5′ LicBac dual V1 F (5'-cctataactattccggattattcataccgtc-3'); 3′ LicBac dual V1 Rv (5'-caggttcagggggaggtgtg-3')
Terms and licenses: Academic/Nonprofit Terms; Industry Terms: Not Available to Industry
Depositor comments: In order to increase the efficiency of subcloning with the Series-11 Macrobac plasmids we developed a new strategy the uses LIC (Ligation Independent Cloning). The problem with the Series-11 ligation mediated subcloning was that when the plasmid size approached or exceeded 20 kb we had to screen many colonies to find a positive. We developed a strategy to use LIC for subcloning. Because this method uses no ligase, the cloning background associated with re-ligation of the empty plasmid are eliminated. 438-C has a TEV cleavable His6-MBP N10 at the N-terminus. MBP can improve expression and solubility of the target protein. The 438-C vector use the LICv1 Forward and Reverse primers. LICv1Forward - 5'-TACTTCCAATCCAATGCA-3' LICv1 Reverse - 5'-TTATCCACTTCCAATGTTATTA-3' As the target plasmid size gets >20kb you may have to increase the amount of DNA you anneal and/or transform. We have found this method gives no background colonies at all and 100% of the colonies we pick are positive. The cells we transform into are XL1Blues with a competency ~6x10^7cfu/ul. For more information, please see our website: http://qb3.berkeley.edu/qb3/macrolab/
How to cite: pFastBac His6 MBP Asn10 TEV cloning vector with BioBrick PolyPromoter LIC Subcloning (438-C) was a gift from Scott Gradia (Addgene plasmid # 55220 ; http://n2t.net/addgene:55220 ; RRID:Addgene_55220)
