>Addgene plasmid #55220 | pFastBac His6 MBP Asn10 TEV cloning vector with BioBrick PolyPromoter LIC Subcloning (438-C) | addgene partial sequence | sequence record 90106 | pFB-Fwd 5'-CCCAGGACTCTAGCTATAGTTCTA-3'
GTATACTCCGGACTATTAATAGATCATGGAGATAATTAGCGGCCGCGTTTAAACATCCACCATTTGATGG
AGATAATTAAAATGATAACCATCTCGCAAATAAATAAGTATTTTACTGTTTTCGTAACAGTTTTGTAATA
AAAAAACCTATAACTATTCCGGATTATTCATACCGTCCCACCATCGGGCGCGGATCCCGGACCGATGGGT
TCTTCTCACCATCACCATCACCATGGTTCTTCTATGAAAATCGAAGAAGGTAAACTGGTAATCTGGATTA
ACGGCGATAAAGGCTATAACGGTCTCGCTGAAGTCGGTAAGAAATTCGAGAAAGATACCGGAATTAAAGT
CACCGTTGAGCATCCGGATAAACTGGAAGAGAAATTCCCACAGGTTGCGGCAACTGGCGATGGCCCTGAC
ATTATCTTCTGGGCACACGACCGCTTTGGTGGCTACGCTCAATCTGGCCTGTTGGCTGAAATCACCCCGG
ACAAAGCGTTCCAGGACAAGCTGTATCCGTTTACCTGGGATGCCGTACGTTACAACGGCAAGCTGATTGC
TTACCCGATCGCTGTTGAAGCGTTATCGCTGATTTATAACAAAGATCTGCTGCCGAACCCGCCAAAAACC
TGGGAAGAGATCCCGGCGCTGGATAAAGAACTGAAAGCGAAAGGTAAGAGCGCGCTGATGTTCAACCTGC
AAGAACCGTACTTCACCTGGCCGCTGATTGCTGCTGACGGGGGTTATGCGTTCAAGTATGAAAACGGCAA
GTACGACATTAAAGACGTGGGCGTGGATAACGCTGGCGCGAAAGCGGGTCTGACCTTCCTGGTTGACCTG
ATTAAAAACAAACACATGAATGCAGACACCGATTACTCCATCGCAGAAGCTGCCTTTAATAAAGGCGAAA
CAGCGATGACCATCAACGGCCCGTGGGCATGGTCCAACATCGACACCAGCAAAGTGAATTATGGTGTAAC
GGTACTGCCGACCTTCAAGGGTCAACCATCCAAACCGTTCGTTGGCGTGCTGAGCGCAGGTATTAACGCC
GCCAGTCCGAACAAAGAGCTGGCAAAAGAGTTCCTCGAAAACTATCTGCTGACTGATGAAGGTCTGGAAG
CGGTTA
