>Addgene plasmid #55220 | pFastBac His6 MBP Asn10 TEV cloning vector with BioBrick PolyPromoter LIC Subcloning (438-C) | addgene partial sequence | sequence record 90108 | SV40pA-R 5'-GAAATTTGTGATGCTATTGC-3'
TTATAAGCTGCAATAAACAAGTTAACAACAACAATTGCATTCATTTTATGTTTCAGGTTCAGGGGGAGGT
GTGGGAGGTTTTTTAAAGCAAGTAAAACCTCTACAAATGTGGTATGGCTGATTATGATCCTCTAGTACTT
CTCGACAAGCTTGGTACCGCATGCCTCGAGTGCGGCCCCTAGGAGATCATGAGGCCGCAAGCTTGTCGAC
GGCGCTCGAATTCGGATCCGTTATCCACTTCCAATATTGGATTGGAAGTACAGGTTTTCCTCGATCCCGA
GGTTGTTGTTATTGTTATTGTTGTTGTTGTTCGAGCTCGAATTAGTCTGCGCGTCTTTCAGGGCTTCATC
GACAGTCTGACGACCGCTGGCGGCGTTGATCACCGCAGTACGCACGGCATACCAGAAAGCGGACATCTGC
GGGATGTTCGGCATGATTTCACCTTTCTGGGCGTTTTCCATAGTGGCGGCAATACGTGGATCTTTCGCCA
ACTCTTCCTCGTAAGACTTCAGCGCTACGGCACCCAGCGGTTTGTCTTTATTAACCGCTTCCAGACCTTC
ATCAGTCAGCAGATAGTTTTCGAGGAACTCTTTTGCCAGCTCTTTGTTCGGACTGGCGGCGTTAATACCT
GCGCTCAGCACGCCAACGAACGGTTTGGATGGTTGACCCTTGAAGGTCGGCAGTACCGTTACACCATAAT
TCACTTTGCTGGTGTCGATGTTGGACCATGCCCACGGGCCGTTGATGGTCATCGCTGTTTCGCCTTTATT
AAAGGCAGCTTCTGCGATGGAGTAATCGGTGTCTGCATTCATGTGTTTGTTTTTAATCAGGTCAACCAGG
AAGGTCAGACCCGCTTTCGCGCCAGCGTTATCCACGCCCACGTCTTTAATGTCGTACTTGCCGTTTTCAT
ACTTGAACGCATAACCCCCGTCAGCAGCAATCAGCGGCCAGGTGAAGTACGGTTCTTGCAGGTTGAACAT
CAGCGCGCTCTTACCTTTCGCTTTCAGTTCTTTATCCA
